>Addgene plasmid #8319 | pJ3 SHP2 CS | addgene full sequence | sequence record 133333 | Addgene NGS Result
CATATGGTGCACTCTCAGTACAATCTGCTCTGATGCCGCATAGTTAAGCCAGTATACACTCCGCTATCGC
TACGTGACTGGGTCATGGCTGCGCCCCGACACCCGCCAACACCCGCTGACGCGCCCTGACGGGCTTGTCT
GCTCCCGGCATCCGCTTACAGACAAGCTGTGACCGTCTCCGGGAGCTGCATGTGTCAGAGGTTTTCACCG
TCATCACCGAAACGCGCGAGGCAGCTGTGGAATGTGTGTCAGTTAGGGTGTGGAAAGTCCCCAGGCTCCC
CAGCAGGCAGAAGTATGCAAAGCATGCATCTCAATTAGTCAGCAACCAGGTGTGGAAAGTCCCCAGGCTC
CCCAGCAGGCAGAAGTATGCAAAGCATGCATCTCAATTAGTCAGCAACCATAGTCCCGCCCCTAACTCCG
CCCATCCCGCCCCTAACTCCGCCCAGTTCCGCCCATTCTCCGCCCCATGGCTGACTAATTTTTTTTATTT
ATGCAGAGGCCGAGGCCGCCTCGGCCTCTGAGCTATTCCAGAAGTAGTGAGGAGGCTTTTTTGGAGGCCT
AGGCTTTTGCAAAAGCTTCGATCGTCGACTCTAGAGGATCCCCGGGCGAGCTCGAATTCCGGGTGGGAGG
AACATGACATCGCGGAGATGGTTTCACCCAAATATCACTGGTGTGGAGGCAGAAAACCTACTGTTGACAA
GAGGAGTTGATGGCAGTTTTTTGGCAAGGCCTAGTAAAAGTAACCCTGGAGACTTCACACTTTCCGTTAG
AAGAAATGGAGCTGTCACCCACATCAAGATTCAGAACACTGGTGATTACTATGACCTGTATGGAGGGGAG
AAATTTGCCACTTTGGCTGAGTTGGTCCAGTATTACATGGAACATCACGGGCAATTAAAAGAGAAGAATG
GAGATGTCATTGAGCTTAAATATCCTCTGAACTGTGCAGATCCTACCTCTGAAAGGTGGTTTCATGGACA
TCTCTCTGGGAAAGAAGCAGAGAAATTATTAACTGAAAAAGGAAAACATGGTAGTTTTCTTGTACGAGAG
AGCCAGAGCCACCCTGGAGATTTTGTTCTTTCTGTGCGCACTGGTGATGACAAAGGGGAGAGCAATGACG
GCAAGTCTAAAGTGACCCATGTTATGATTCGCTGTCAGGAACTGAAATACGACGTTGGTGGAGGAGAACG
GTTTGATTCTTTGACAGATCTTGTGGAACATTATAAGAAGAATCCTATGGTGGAAACATTGGGTACAGTA
CTACAACTCAAGCAGCCCCTTAACACGACTCGTATAAATGCTGCTGAAATAGAAAGCAGAGTTCGAGAAC
TAAGCAAATTAGCTGAGACCACAGATAAAGTCAAACAAGGCTTTTGGGAAGAATTTGAGACACTACAACA
ACAGGAGTGCAAACTTCTCTACAGCCGAAAAGAGGGTCAAAGGCAAGAAAACAAAAACAAAAATAGATAT
AAAAACATCCTGCCCTTTGATCATACCAGGGTTGTCCTACACGATGGTGATCCCAATGAGCCTGTTTCAG
ATTACATCAATGCAAATATCATCATGCCTGAATTTGAAACCAAGTGCAACAATTCAAAGCCCAAAAAGAG
TTACATTGCCACACAAGGCTGCCTGCAAAACACGGTGAATGACTTTTGGCGGATGGTGTTCCAAGAAAAC
TCCCGAGTGATTGTCATGACAACGAAAGAAGTGGAGAGAGGAAAGAGTAAATGTGTCAAATACTGGCCTG
ATGAGTATGCTCTAAAAGAATATGGCGTCATGCGTGTTAGGAACGTCAAAGAAAGCGCCGCTCATGACTA
TACGCTAAGAGAACTTAAACTTTCAAAGGTTGGACAAGGGAATACGGAGAGAACGGTCTGGCAATACCAC
TTTCGGACCTGGCCGGACCACGGCGTGCCCAGCGACCCTGGGGGCGTGCTGGACTTCCTGGAGGAGGTGC
ACCATAAGCAGGAGAGCATCATGGATGCAGGGCCGGTCGTGGTGCACTCGAGTGCTGGAATTGGCCGGAC
AGGGACGTTCATTGTGATTGATATTCTTATTGACATCATCAGAGAGAAAGGTGTTGACTGCGATATTGAC
GTTCCCAAAACCATCCAGATGGTGCGGTCTCAGAGGTCAGGGATGGTCCAGACAGAAGCACAGTACCGAT
TTATCTATATGGCGGTCCAGCATTATATTGAAACACTACAGCGCAGGATTGAAGAAGAGCAGAAAAGCAA
GAGGAAAGGGCACGAATATACAAATATTAAGTATTCTCTAGCGGACCAGACGAGTGGAGATCAGAGCCCT
CTCCCGCCTTGTACTCCAACGCCACCCTGTGCAGAAATGAGAGAAGACAGTGCTAGAGTCTATGAAAACG
TGGGCCTGATGCAACAGCAGAAAAGTTTCAGATGAGAAAACCTGCCAAAACTTCAGCACAGAAATAGATG
TGGACTTTCACCCTCTCCCTAAAAAGATCAAGAACAGACGCAAGAAAGTTTATGTGAAGACAGAATTTGG
ATTTGGAAGGCTTGCAATGTGGTTGACTACCTTTTGATAAGCAAAATTTGAAACCATTTAAAGACCGGAA
TTCATCGATGGTACCAGATCTTTGTGAAGGAACCTTACTTCTGTGGTGTGACATAATTGGACAAACTACC
TACAGAGATTTAAAGCTCTAAGGTAAATATAAAATTTTTAAGTGTATAATGTGTTAAACTACTGATTCTA
ATTGTTTGTGTATTTTAGATTCCAACCTATGGAACTGATGAATGGGAGCAGTGGTGGAATGCCTTTAATG
AGGAAAACCTGTTTTGCTCAGAAGAAATGCCATCTAGTGATGATGAGGCTACTGCTGACTCTCAACATTC
TACTCCTCCAAAAAAGAAGAGAAAGGTAGAAGACCCCAAGGACTTTCCTTCAGAATTGCTAAGTTTTTTG
AGTCATGCTGTGTTTAGTAATAGAACTCTTGCTTGCTTTGCTATTTACACCACAAAGGAAAAAGCTGCAC
TGCTATACAAGAAAATTATGGAAAAATATTCTGTAACCTTTATAAGTAGGCATAACAGTTATAATCATAA
CATACTGTTTTTTCTTACTCCACACAGGCATAGAGTGTCTGCTATTAATAACTATGCTCAAAAATTGTGT
ACCTTTAGCTTTTTAATTTGTAAAGGGGTTAATAAGGAATATTTGATGTATAGTGCCTTGACTAGAGATC
ATAATCAGCCATACCACATTTGTAGAGGTTTTACTTGCTTTAAAAAACCTCCCACACCTCCCCCTGAACC
TGAAACATAAAATGAATGCAATTGTTGTTGTTAACTTGTTTATTGCAGCTTATAATGGTTACAAATAAAG
CAATAGCATCACAAATTTCACAAATAAAGCATTTTTTTCACTGCATTCTAGTTGTGGTTTGTCCAAACTC
ATCAATGTATCTTATCATGTCTGGATCTCTGCAGGTGGCACTTTTCGGGGAAATGTGCGCGGAACCCCTA
TTTGTTTATTTTTCTAAATACATTCAAATATGTATCCGCTCATGAGACAATAACCCTGATAAATGCTTCA
ATAATATTGAAAAAGGAAGAGTATGAGTATTCAACATTTCCGTGTCGCCCTTATTCCCTTTTTTGCGGCA
TTTTGCCTTCCTGTTTTTGCTCACCCAGAAACGCTGGTGAAAGTAAAAGATGCTGAAGATCAGTTGGGTG
CACGAGTGGGTTACATCGAACTGGATCTCAACAGCGGTAAGATCCTTGAGAGTTTTCGCCCCGAAGAACG
TTTTCCAATGATGAGCACTTTTAAAGTTCTGCTATGTGGCGCGGTATTATCCCGTATTGACGCCGGGCAA
GAGCAACTCGGTCGCCGCATACACTATTCTCAGAATGACTTGGTTGAGTACTCACCAGTCACAGAAAAGC
ATCTTACGGATGGCATGACAGTAAGAGAATTATGCAGTGCTGCCATAACCATGAGTGATAACACTGCGGC
CAACTTACTTCTGACAACGATCGGAGGACCGAAGGAGCTAACCGCTTTTTTGCACAACATGGGGGATCAT
GTAACTCGCCTTGATCGTTGGGAACCGGAGCTGAATGAAGCCATACCAAACGACGAGCGTGACACCACGA
TGCCTGTAGCAATGGCAACAACGTTGCGCAAACTATTAACTGGCGAACTACTTACTCTAGCTTCCCGGCA
ACAATTAATAGACTGGATGGAGGCGGATAAAGTTGCAGGACCACTTCTGCGCTCGGCCCTTCCGGCTGGC
TGGTTTATTGCTGATAAATCTGGAGCCGGTGAGCGTGGGTCTCGCGGTATCATTGCAGCACTGGGGCCAG
ATGGTAAGCCCTCCCGTATCGTAGTTATCTACACGACGGGGAGTCAGGCAACTATGGATGAACGAAATAG
ACAGATCGCTGAGATAGGTGCCTCACTGATTAAGCATTGGTAACTGTCAGACCAAGTTTACTCATATATA
CTTTAGATTGATTTAAAACTTCATTTTTAATTTAAAAGGATCTAGGTGAAGATCCTTTTTGATAATCTCA
TGACCAAAATCCCTTAACGTGAGTTTTCGTTCCACTGAGCGTCAGACCCCGTAGAAAAGATCAAAGGATC
TTCTTGAGATCCTTTTTTTCTGCGCGTAATCTGCTGCTTGCAAACAAAAAAACCACCGCTACCAGCGGTG
GTTTGTTTGCCGGATCAAGAGCTACCAACTCTTTTTCCGAAGGTAACTGGCTTCAGCAGAGCGCAGATAC
CAAATACTGTCCTTCTAGTGTAGCCGTAGTTAGGCCACCACTTCAAGAACTCTGTAGCACCGCCTACATA
CCTCGCTCTGCTAATCCTGTTACCAGTGGCTGCTGCCAGTGGCGATAAGTCGTGTCTTACCGGGTTGGAC
TCAAGACGATAGTTACCGGATAAGGCGCAGCGGTCGGGCTGAACGGGGGGTTCGTGCACACAGCCCAGCT
TGGAGCGAACGACCTACACCGAACTGAGATACCTACAGCGTGAGCTATGAGAAAGCGCCACGCTTCCCGA
AGGGAGAAAGGCGGACAGGTATCCGGTAAGCGGCAGGGTCGGAACAGGAGAGCGCACGAGGGAGCTTCCA
GGGGGAAACGCCTGGTATCTTTATAGTCCTGTCGGGTTTCGCCACCTCTGACTTGAGCGTCGATTTTTGT
GATGCTCGTCAGGGGGGCGGAGCCTATGGAAAAACGCCAGCAACGCGGCCTTTTTACGGTTCCTGGCCTT
TTGCTGGCCTTTTGCTCACATGTTCTTTCCTGCGTTATCCCCTGATTCTGTGGATAACCGTATTACCGCC
TTTGAGTGAGCTGATACCGCTCGCCGCAGCCGAACGACCGAGCGCAGCGAGTCAGTGAGCGAGGAAGCGG
AAGAGCGCCTGATGCGGTATTTTCTCCTTACGCATCTGTGCGGTATTTCACACCG
Features (pLannotate 1.2.2; 12 found; start..end, strand, type, name):
    195..237     -  CDS            rop (fragment): Rop protein, which maintains plasmids at low copy number; rop
    244..573     +  promoter       SV40 promoter: SV40 enhancer and early promoter
    634..2412    +  CDS            PTPN11: PTN11_HUMAN - Also known as PTP2C, SHPTP2. Experimental evidence at protein level: Swiss-Prot protein existence level 1. Acts downstream of various receptor and cytoplasmic protein tyrosine kinases to participate in the signal transduction from the cell surface to the nucleus (PubMed:10655584, PubMed:18559669, PubMed:18829466, PubMed:26742426, PubMed:28074573). Positively regulates MAPK signal transduction pathway (PubMed:28074573). Dephosphorylates GAB1, ARHGAP35 and EGFR (PubMed:28074573). Dephosphorylates ROCK2 at 'Tyr-722' resulting in stimulation of its RhoA binding activity (PubMed:18559
   2607..2681    +  CDS            small t antigen (fragment): SV40 (simian virus 40) small t antigen
   2683..2748    +  intron         small t intron: SV40 (simian virus 40) small t antigen intron
   2878..2898    +  CDS            SV40 NLS: nuclear localization signal of SV40 (simian virus 40) large T antigen
   3217..3300    +  CDS            large T antigen (fragment): large T antigen from SV40 (simian virus 40)
   3323..3457    +  polyA_signal   SV40 poly(A) signal: SV40 polyadenylation signal
   3488..3592    +  promoter       AmpR promoter: bla
   3593..4453    +  CDS            AmpR: β-lactamase; bla; confers resistance to ampicillin, carbenicillin, and related antibiotics
   4624..5212    +  rep_origin     ori: high-copy-number ColE1/pMB1/pBR322/pUC origin of replication
   5398..93      -  misc_feature   bom (across the origin): basis of mobility region from pBR322
