[The description below was written by a language model from this plasmid's Addgene catalogue record and pLannotate feature annotations shown in this document.]
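Description:
pJ3 SHP2 CS is a mammalian expression plasmid built on the pJ3omega backbone that carries a catalytically inactive form of human SHP2 (PTPN11, also called SH-PTP2), a cytoplasmic protein tyrosine phosphatase that acts downstream of receptor and cytoplasmic tyrosine kinases and positively regulates MAPK signalling. The insert, cloned as an EcoRI fragment with both sites retained, bears the C459S substitution, which replaces the essential catalytic cysteine. In bacteria the plasmid is maintained through a high-copy ColE1/pMB1-type origin and selected with ampicillin via the β-lactamase gene and its own promoter. Remnants of pBR322 origin, a bom region and a short rop fragment, are also annotated.

In the annotated sequence, the SV40 enhancer and early promoter lies directly upstream of the PTPN11 coding region. The coding region is followed by an SV40-derived 3′ processing block. This block contains the small t antigen intron, flanking small t and large T antigen fragments (including the stretch annotated as the SV40 NLS), and the SV40 polyadenylation signal. These T antigen pieces are most likely leftover SV40 sequence that provides splicing and polyadenylation signals, rather than expressed fusion partners, since they lie downstream of the phosphatase reading frame. No epitope tag, reporter or mammalian selection marker is annotated, so the plasmid appears suited to transient transfection or to co-transfection with a separate marker.

The sequenced record is somewhat shorter than the sum of the catalogued backbone and insert sizes, which are probably approximate. The associated publication concerns the requirement for SHP2 in EGF-driven cell cycle progression, consistent with use of this phosphatase-dead mutant to probe or interfere with SHP2 function in growth factor signalling.
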