Addgene plasmid #8319: pJ3 SHP2 CS
Depositing lab: Ben Neel. Publication: Multiple requirements for SHPTP2 in epidermal growth factor-mediated cell cycle progression. Bennett AM, Hausdorff SF, O'Reilly AM, Freeman RM, Neel BG. Mol Cell Biol 1996 Mar;16(3):1189-202. PubMed 8622663.
Backbone
  Vector backbone: pJ3omega
  Backbone size w/o insert (bp): 3500
  Vector type: Mammalian Expression
Growth in bacteria
  Bacterial resistance: Ampicillin, 100 μg/mL
  Growth temperature: 37°C
  Growth strain: DH5alpha
  Copy number: High Copy
Gene/Insert
  Gene/Insert name: SHP2 (alt names: SH-PTP2; PTPN11)
  Species: H. sapiens (human)
  Insert size (bp): 2276
  Mutation: C459S, mutation of essential catalytic cysteine
  GenBank ID: L03535
  Entrez Gene: PTPN11 (a.k.a. BPTP3, CFC, JMML, METCDS, NS1, PTP-1D, PTP2C, SH-PTP2, SH-PTP3, SHP2)
  Cloning method: Restriction Enzyme; 5′ cloning site EcoRI (not destroyed); 3′ cloning site EcoR1 (not destroyed)
  Sequencing primers: 5′ SV40pro-F
Terms and licenses: Academic/Nonprofit Terms; Industry Terms: Not Available to Industry
How to cite: pJ3 SHP2 CS was a gift from Ben Neel (Addgene plasmid # 8319 ; http://n2t.net/addgene:8319 ; RRID:Addgene_8319)
