>Addgene plasmid #8319 | pJ3 SHP2 CS | addgene partial sequence | sequence record 16948 | SV40pro-F 5'-TATTTATGCAGAGGCCGAGG-3'
TAGTGAGGAGGCTTTTTTGGAGGCCTAGGCTTTTGCAAAGCTTCGATCGTCGACTCTAGAGGATCCCCGG
GCGAGCTCGAATTCCGGGTGGGAGGAACATGACATCGCGGAGATGGTTTCACCCAAATATCACTGGTGTG
GAGGCAGAAAACCTACTGTTGACAAGAGGAGTTGATGGCAGTTTTTTGGCAAGGCCTAGTAAAAGTAACC
CTGGAGACTTCACACTTTCCGTTAGAAGAAATGGAGCTGTCACCCACATCAAGATTCAGAACACTGGTGA
TTACTATGACCTGTATGGAGGGGAGAAATTTGCCACTTTGGCTGAGTTGGTCCAGTATTACATGGAACAT
CACGGGCAATTAAAAGAGAAGAATGGAGATGTCATTGAGCTTAAATATCCTCTGAACTGTGCAGATCCTA
CCTCTGAAAGGTGGTTTCATGGACATCTCTCTGGGAAAGAAGCAGAGAAATTATTAACTGAAAAAGGAAA
ACATGGTAGTTTTCTTGTACGAGAGAGCCAGAGCCACCCTGGAGATTTTGTTCTTTCTGTGCGCACTGGT
GATGACAAAGGGGAGAGCAATGACGGCAAGTCTAAAGTGACCCATGTTATGATTCGCTGTCAGGAACTGA
AATACGACGTTGGTGGAGGAGAACGGTTTGATTCTTTGACAGATCTTGTGGAACATTATAAGAAGAATCC
TATGGTGAAAACATTGGGTACAGTACTACAAC
